>Addgene plasmid #160723 | pAAV-UBC-S2-cAMPr | addgene full sequence | sequence record 315524 | Addgene NGS Result
GGCCTCCGCGCCGGGTTTTGGCGCCTCCCGCGGGCGCCCCCCTCCTCACGGCGAGCGCTGCCACGTCAGA
CGAAGGGCGCAGCGAGCGTCCTGATCCTTCCGCCCGGACGCTCAGGACAGCGGCCCGCTGCTCATAAGAC
TCGGCCTTAGAACCCCAGTATCAGCAGAAGGACATTTTAGGACGGGACTTGGGTGACTCTAGGGCACTGG
TTTTCTTTCCAGAGAGCGGAACAGGCGAGGAAAAGTAGTCCCTTCTCGGCGATTCTGCGGAGGGATCTCC
GTGGGGCGGTGAACGCCGATGATTATATAAGGACGCGCCGGGTGTGGCACAGCTAGTTCCGTCGCAGCCG
GGATTTGGGTCGCGGTTCTTGTTTGTGGATCGCTGTGATCGTCACTTGGCGACTAGTGCCACCATGAAGC
CCACCACAATCAGCCTGCTGCAGAAGTACAAGCAGGAGAAGAAGCGGTTCGCCACCATCACAGCTTACGA
CTACTCCTTCGCCAAGCTGTTTGCTGATGAGGGACTGAACGTGATGCTGGTGGGAGACTCTCTGGGCATG
ACCGTGCAGGGACACGACAGCACCCTGCCAGTGACAGTGGCCGATATCGCTTACCACACAGCCGCTGTGA
GGAGAGGAGCCCCTAACTGCCTGCTGCTGGCTGATCTGCCCTTCATGGCCTACGCTACCCCTGAGCAGGC
CTTTGAGAACGCCGCTACAGTGATGAGGGCCGGCGCTAACATGGTGAAGATCGAGGGCGGAGAGTGGCTG
GTGGAGACCGTGCAGATGCTGACAGAGAGAGCCGTGCCAGTGTGCGGACACCTGGGACTGACCCCACAGT
CTGTGAACATCTTTGGCGGATACAAGGTGCAGGGAAGGGGACTGCTGGCTGGACTGCAGCTGCTGTCCGA
CGCTCTGGCTCTGGAGGCTGCTGGAGCTCAGCTGCTGGTGCTGGAGTGCGTGCCTGTGGAGCTGGCTAAG
CGCATCACAGAGGCCCTGGCTATCCCAGTGATCGGAATCGGAGCTGGAAACGTGACCGACGGACAGATCC
TGGTCATGCACGATGCTTTCGGCATCACAGGCGGACACATCCCAAAGTTCGCCAAGAACTTTCTGGCTGA
GACCGGCGATATCAGGGCTGCTGTGCGCCAGTACATGGCTGAGGTGGAGTCCGGAGTGTACCCAGGAGAG
GAGCACAGCTTTCACTCTAGAGGAGGTTCTGGTGGAACCGGTGGAAGTGGAGGGACAGGAGGTTCAGGTG
GTACTGGTGGCTCTGGAGGAACAGGAGGCTCCGGAGGTACAGGAGGGTCAGGAGGGACTGGAGGCTCTGG
AGGTACTGGCGGTTCAGGAGGTACCATG
[1050 nt withheld, positions 1359-2408]
CCCGGGAACGTCTATATCAAGGCCGACGAGCAGAAGAACGGCATCAAGGCGTACTTCAAGATCCGCCACA
ACATCGAGGGCGGCGGCGTGCAGCTCGCCTACCACTACCAGCAGAACACCCCCATCGGCGACGGCCCCGT
GCTGCTGCCCGACAACCACTACCTGAGCGTGCAGTCCATGCTTTCGAAAGACCCCAACGAGAAGCGCGAT
CACATGGTCCTGCTGGAGTTCGTGACCGCCGCCGGGATCACTCTCGGCATGGACGAGCTGTACAAGGGCG
GTACCGGAGGGAGCGAATCCATGGTGAGCAAGGGCGAGGAGCTGTTCACCGGGGTGGTGCCCATCCAGGT
CGAGCTGGACGGCGACGTAAACGGCCACAAGTTCAGCGTGTCCGGCGAGGGTGAGGGCGATGCCACCTAC
GGCAAGCTGACCCTGAAGTTCATCTGCACCACCGGCAAGCTGCCCGTGCCCTGGCCCACCCTCGTGACCA
CCCTGACCTACGGCGTGCAGTGCTTCAGCCGCTACCCCGACCACATGAAGCAGCACGACTTCTTCAAGTC
CGCCATGCCCGAAGGCTACATCCAGGAGCGCACCATCTTCTTCAAGGGCGACGGCAACTACAAGACCCGC
GCCGAGGTGAAGTTCGAGGGCGACACCCTGGTGAACCGCATCGAGCTGAAGGGCATCGACTTCAAGGAGG
ACGGCAACATCCTGGGGCACAAGCTGGAGTACAACACCGCCCCCCCCGCATGCAAGGGCCGGCGGCGACG
CGGGGCCATCAGCGCTGAGGTCTACACCGAGGAGGATGCCGCGTCCTAT
[387 nt withheld, positions 3228-3614]
CGGAAGATGGGATCCGGTTACCCATACGACGTTCCAGACTACGCTGGAGGTTCTGGAGGTTCTGGTGGTA
CTGGTGGTTCTGGAGGATCTGGTGGTACAGGAGGTAGCGGAGGTTCTGGTGGAACCGGAAGCAGAGTGTA
CGAGTCTGAGAAACTGGCTAGAGAGGCAGACAAGCTGGCTCAGAAGAGCGAGGATATGGCTAGAGAGGCA
GATAAGCAGGCCAGGAGGGCTGAGGAAAGACCTGACAGAGAAGAGATTGCTAGGCTCGCTGCCATCATTG
CTAGGATGGTGGCTCTCAACTCCAGAATCGCAATGCTCATGGCACGCATGATCATGCTGAACTCTCAAGA
GAGCTAAAAGCTTATCGATAATCAACCTCTGGATTACAAAATTTGTGAAAGATTGACTGGTATTCTTAAC
TATGTTGCTCCTTTTACGCTATGTGGATACGCTGCTTTAATGCCTTTGTATCATGCTATTGCTTCCCGTA
TGGCTTTCATTTTCTCCTCCTTGTATAAATCCTGGTTGCTGTCTCTTTATGAGGAGTTGTGGCCCGTTGT
CAGGCAACGTGGCGTGGTGTGCACTGTGTTTGCTGACGCAACCCCCACTGGTTGGGGCATTGCCACCACC
TGTCAGCTCCTTTCCGGGACTTTCGCTTTCCCCCTCCCTATTGCCACGGCGGAACTCATCGCCGCCTGCC
TTGCCCGCTGCTGGACAGGGGCTCGGCTGTTGGGCACTGACAATTCCGTGGTGTTGTCGGGGAAATCATC
GTCCTTTCCTTGGCTGCTCGCCTGTGTTGCCACCTGGATTCTGCGCGGGACGTCCTTCTGCTACGTCCCT
TCGGCCCTCAATCCAGCGGACCTTCCTTCCCGCGGCCTGCTGCCGGCTCTGCGGCCTCTTCCGCGTCTTC
GCCTTCGCCCTCAGACGAGTCGGATCTCCCTTTGGGCCGCCTCCCCGCATCGATACCGTCGACCCGGGCG
GCCGCTTCGAGCAGACATGATAAGATACATTGATGAGTTTGGACAAACCACAACTAGAATGCAGTGAAAA
AAATGCTTTATTTGTGAAATTTGTGATGCTATTGCTTTATTTGTAACCATTATAAGCTGCAATAAACAAG
TTAACAACAACAATTGCATTCATTTTATGTTTCAGGTTCAGGGGGAGATGTGGGAGGTTTTTTAAAGCAA
GTAAAACCTCTACAAATGTGGTAAAATCGATAAGGATCTTCCTAGAGCATGGCTACGTAGATAAGTAGCA
TGGCGGGTTAATCATTAACTACAAGGAACCCCTAGTGATGGAGTTGGCCACTCCCTCTCTGCGCGCTCGC
TCGCTCACTGAGGCCGGGCGACCAAAGGTCGCCCGACGCCCGGGCTTTGCCCGGGCGGCCTCAGTGAGCG
AGCGAGCGCGCAGCTGCATTAATGAATCGGCCAACGCGCGGGGAGAGGCGGTTTGCGTATTGGGCGCTCT
TCCGCTTCCTCGCTCACTGACTCGCTGCGCTCGGTCGTTCGGCTGCGGCGAGCGGTATCAGCTCACTCAA
AGGCGGTAATACGGTTATCCACAGAATCAGGGGATAACGCAGGAAAGAACATGTGAGCAAAAGGCCAGCA
AAAGGCCAGGAACCGTAAAAAGGCCGCGTTGCTGGCGTTTTTCCATAGGCTCCGCCCCCCTGACGAGCAT
CACAAAAATCGACGCTCAAGTCAGAGGTGGCGAAACCCGACAGGACTATAAAGATACCAGGCGTTTCCCC
CTGGAAGCTCCCTCGTGCGCTCTCCTGTTCCGACCCTGCCGCTTACCGGATACCTGTCCGCCTTTCTCCC
TTCGGGAAGCGTGGCGCTTTCTCATAGCTCACGCTGTAGGTATCTCAGTTCGGTGTAGGTCGTTCGCTCC
AAGCTGGGCTGTGTGCACGAACCCCCCGTTCAGCCCGACCGCTGCGCCTTATCCGGTAACTATCGTCTTG
AGTCCAACCCGGTAAGACACGACTTATCGCCACTGGCAGCAGCCACTGGTAACAGGATTAGCAGAGCGAG
GTATGTAGGCGGTGCTACAGAGTTCTTGAAGTGGTGGCCTAACTACGGCTACACTAGAAGAACAGTATTT
GGTATCTGCGCTCTGCTGAAGCCAGTTACCTTCGGAAAAAGAGTTGGTAGCTCTTGATCCGGCAAACAAA
CCACCGCTGGTAGCGGTGGTTTTTTTGTTTGCAAGCAGCAGATTACGCGCAGAAAAAAAGGATCTCAAGA
AGATCCTTTGATCTTTTCTACGGGGTCTGACGCTCAGTGGAACGAAAACTCACGTTAAGGGATTTTGGTC
ATGAGATTATCAAAAAGGATCTTCACCTAGATCCTTTTAAATTAAAAATGAAGTTTTAAATCAATCTAAA
GTATATATGAGTAAACTTGGTCTGACAGTTACCAATGCTTAATCAGTGAGGCACCTATCTCAGCGATCTG
TCTATTTCGTTCATCCATAGTTGCCTGACTCCCCGTCGTGTAGATAACTACGATACGGGAGGGCTTACCA
TCTGGCCCCAGTGCTGCAATGATACCGCGAGACCCACGCTCACCGGCTCCAGATTTATCAGCAATAAACC
AGCCAGCCGGAAGGGCCGAGCGCAGAAGTGGTCCTGCAACTTTATCCGCCTCCATCCAGTCTATTAATTG
TTGCCGGGAAGCTAGAGTAAGTAGTTCGCCAGTTAATAGTTTGCGCAACGTTGTTGCCATTGCTACAGGC
ATCGTGGTGTCACGCTCGTCGTTTGGTATGGCTTCATTCAGCTCCGGTTCCCAACGATCAAGGCGAGTTA
CATGATCCCCCATGTTGTGCAAAAAAGCGGTTAGCTCCTTCGGTCCTCCGATCGTTGTCAGAAGTAAGTT
GGCCGCAGTGTTATCACTCATGGTTATGGCAGCACTGCATAATTCTCTTACTGTCATGCCATCCGTAAGA
TGCTTTTCTGTGACTGGTGAGTACTCAACCAAGTCATTCTGAGAATAGTGTATGCGGCGACCGAGTTGCT
CTTGCCCGGCGTCAATACGGGATAATACCGCGCCACATAGCAGAACTTTAAAAGTGCTCATCATTGGAAA
ACGTTCTTCGGGGCGAAAACTCTCAAGGATCTTACCGCTGTTGAGATCCAGTTCGATGTAACCCACTCGT
GCACCCAACTGATCTTCAGCATCTTTTACTTTCACCAGCGTTTCTGGGTGAGCAAAAACAGGAAGGCAAA
ATGCCGCAAAAAAGGGAATAAGGGCGACACGGAAATGTTGAATACTCATACTCTTCCTTTTTCAATATTA
TTGAAGCATTTATCAGGGTTATTGTCTCATGAGCGGATACATATTTGAATGTATTTAGAAAAATAAACAA
ATAGGGGTTCCGCGCACATTTCCCCGAAAAGTGCCACCTAAATTGTAAGCGTTAATATTTTGTTAAAATT
CGCGTTAAATTTTTGTTAAATCAGCTCATTTTTTAACCAATAGGCCGAAATCGGCAAAATCCCTTATAAA
TCAAAAGAATAGACCGAGATAGGGT
[37 nt withheld, positions 7140-7176]
AAAGAACGTGGACTCCAACGTCAAAGG
[49 nt withheld, positions 7204-7252]
T
[91 nt withheld, positions 7254-7344]
G
[124 nt withheld, positions 7346-7469]
CCCATTCGCCATTCAGGCTGCGCAACTGTTGGGAAGGGCGATCGGTGCGGGCCTCTTCGCTATTACGCCA
GCTGCGCGCTCGCTCGCTCACTGAGGCCGCCCGGGCAAAGCCCGGGCGTCGGGCGACCTTTGGTCGCCCG
GCCTCAGTGAGCGAGCGAGCGCGCAGAGAGGGAGTGGCCAACTCCATCACTAGGGGTTCCTTGTAGTTAA
TGATTAACCCGCCATGCTACTTATCTACGTAGCCATGCTCTAGGAAGATCGTAGGTTAATTAA
Features (pLannotate 1.2.2; 16 found; start..end, strand, type, name):
      1..399     +  promoter       UbC promoter: human ubiquitin C promoter
    414..1205    +  CDS            panB: PANB_ECOLI - Experimental evidence at protein level: Swiss-Prot protein existence level 1. Catalyzes the reversible reaction in which hydroxymethyl group from 5,10-methylenetetrahydrofolate is transferred onto alpha- ketoisovalerate to form ketopantoate. From Escherichia coli (strain K12).
   1356..2408    +  CDS            Prkaca (sequence partly withheld): KAPCA_MOUSE - Also known as Pkaca. Experimental evidence at protein level: Swiss-Prot protein existence level 1. [Isoform 2]: Phosphorylates and activates ABL1 in sperm flagellum to promote spermatozoa capacitation. From Mus musculus (Mouse).
   2415..3143    +  CDS            cEGFP: cEGFP is a basic (constitutively fluorescent) green fluorescent protein published in 2008, derived from Aequorea victoria.
   3153..3623    +  CDS            PRKAR1A (fragment) (sequence partly withheld): KAP0_BOVIN - Experimental evidence at protein level: Swiss-Prot protein existence level 1. Regulatory subunit of the cAMP-dependent protein kinases involved in cAMP signaling in cells. From Bos taurus (Bovine).
   3984..4572    +  misc_feature   WPRE: woodchuck hepatitis virus posttranscriptional regulatory element
   4615..4736    -  polyA_signal   SV40 poly(A) signal: SV40 polyadenylation signal
   4759..4827    -  CDS            large T antigen (fragment): large T antigen from SV40 (simian virus 40)
   4898..5031    +  repeat_region  AAV2 ITR: inverted terminal repeat of adeno-associated virus serotype 2 inverted
   5025..5081    -  CDS            lacI (fragment): lac repressor; lacI; The lac repressor binds to the lac operator to inhibit transcription in E. coli. This inhibition can be relieved by adding lactose or isopropyl-β-D-thiogalactopyranoside (IPTG).
   5264..5852    -  rep_origin     ori: high-copy-number ColE1/pMB1/pBR322/pUC origin of replication
   6023..6883    -  CDS            AmpR: β-lactamase; bla; confers resistance to ampicillin, carbenicillin, and related antibiotics
   6884..6988    -  promoter       AmpR promoter: bla
   7041..7469    -  rep_origin     f1 ori (sequence partly withheld): f1 bacteriophage origin of replication; arrow indicates direction of (+) strand synthesis
   7474..7543    -  CDS            lacZα (fragment): LacZα fragment of β-galactosidase; lacZ fragment
   7538..7670    -  repeat_region  AAV2 ITR (fragment): inverted terminal repeat of adeno-associated virus serotype 2 inverted
