[The description below was written by a language model from this plasmid's Addgene catalogue record and pLannotate feature annotations shown in this document.]
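Description:
pAAV-UBC-S2-cAMPr is an AAV transfer plasmid that also serves as a mammalian expression vector, built on the pAAV-UBC backbone. It carries a synthetic "signaling reporter island" (SiRI) cassette of about 3.6 kb in a roughly 7.7 kb plasmid. In bacteria it replicates from a high-copy ColE1/pUC-type origin and is selected with ampicillin through the β-lactamase gene. An f1 phage origin is also present. Two AAV2 inverted terminal repeats flank the expression cassette, which allows it to be packaged into recombinant AAV particles when helper functions are supplied. The short lacI, lacZα and SV40 large T antigen matches in the annotation appear to be backbone remnants rather than functional genes.

Expression is driven by the human ubiquitin C promoter, and the transcript is finished with a WPRE in the 3′ UTR, which enhances post-transcriptional expression, followed by an SV40 polyadenylation signal. According to the catalogue record, the open reading frame fuses the S2 protein scaffold to cAMPr, a GFP-based cAMP indicator, and an HA epitope tag. The HA tag is not picked up in the feature table. The automated annotation detects an E. coli PanB-like segment at the 5′ end, which probably corresponds to part of the S2 scaffold, although the record does not say so explicitly. Downstream of it are a mouse PKA catalytic subunit, a GFP variant and a fragment of the PKA regulatory subunit RIα, which together most likely make up the cAMPr sensor.

The stated purpose of the construct is spatially multiplexed imaging. In this approach, different fluorescent reporters are placed on distinct scaffolds so that several signals can be read out within the same cell.
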