Addgene plasmid #160723: pAAV-UBC-S2-cAMPr
Purpose: Signaling reporter island (SiRI) construct for spatially multiplexed imaging. Contains GFP-based fluorescent reporter cAMPr (cAMP indicator), HA tag, and S2 protein scaffold.
Depositing lab: Edward Boyden. Depositing organization: Massachusetts Institute of Technology. Publication: Spatial Multiplexing of Fluorescent Reporters for Imaging Signaling Network Dynamics. Linghu C, Johnson SL, Valdes PA, Shemesh OA, Park WM, Park D, Piatkevich KD, Wassie AT, Liu Y, An B, Barnes SA, Celiker OT, Yao CC, Yu CJ, Wang R, Adamala KP, Bear MF, Keating AE, Boyden ES. Cell. 2020 Nov 17. pii: S0092-8674(20)31399-4. doi: 10.1016/j.cell.2020.10.035. PubMed 33232692.
Backbone
  Vector backbone: pAAV-UBC
  Backbone manufacturer: Epoch Life Science
  Backbone size w/o insert (bp): 4178
  Vector type: Mammalian Expression, AAV
Growth in bacteria
  Bacterial resistance: Ampicillin, 100 μg/mL
  Growth temperature: 37°C
  Growth strain: NEB Stable
  Copy number: High Copy
Gene/Insert
  Gene/Insert name: S2-cAMPr (alt names: S2-cAMPr-HA; SiRI-S2-cAMPr)
  Species: Synthetic
  Insert size (bp): 3558
  Mutation: N/A
  GenBank ID: MT449929
  Promoter: Human ubiquitin C (UBC) promoter
  Cloning method: Gibson Cloning
  Sequencing primers: 5′ GATCGCTGTGATCGTCACTTGG; 3′ WPRE-R
Terms and licenses: Academic/Nonprofit Terms; Industry Terms: Not Available to Industry
Depositor comments: The pAAV-UBC backbone contains WHP Post-transcriptional Response Element (WPRE) at 3'-UTR. 5' cloning site: SpeI (not destroyed), 3' cloning site: HindIII (not destroyed).
How to cite: pAAV-UBC-S2-cAMPr was a gift from Edward Boyden (Addgene plasmid # 160723 ; http://n2t.net/addgene:160723 ; RRID:Addgene_160723)
