>Addgene plasmid #160723 | pAAV-UBC-S2-cAMPr | depositor partial sequence | sequence record 311259 | S2-cAMPr
ATGAAGCCCACCACAATCAGCCTGCTGCAGAAGTACAAGCAGGAGAAGAAGCGGTTCGCCACCATCACAG
CTTACGACTACTCCTTCGCCAAGCTGTTTGCTGATGAGGGACTGAACGTGATGCTGGTGGGAGACTCTCT
GGGCATGACCGTGCAGGGACACGACAGCACCCTGCCAGTGACAGTGGCCGATATCGCTTACCACACAGCC
GCTGTGAGGAGAGGAGCCCCTAACTGCCTGCTGCTGGCTGATCTGCCCTTCATGGCCTACGCTACCCCTG
AGCAGGCCTTTGAGAACGCCGCTACAGTGATGAGGGCCGGCGCTAACATGGTGAAGATCGAGGGCGGAGA
GTGGCTGGTGGAGACCGTGCAGATGCTGACAGAGAGAGCCGTGCCAGTGTGCGGACACCTGGGACTGACC
CCACAGTCTGTGAACATCTTTGGCGGATACAAGGTGCAGGGAAGGGGACTGCTGGCTGGACTGCAGCTGC
TGTCCGACGCTCTGGCTCTGGAGGCTGCTGGAGCTCAGCTGCTGGTGCTGGAGTGCGTGCCTGTGGAGCT
GGCTAAGCGCATCACAGAGGCCCTGGCTATCCCAGTGATCGGAATCGGAGCTGGAAACGTGACCGACGGA
CAGATCCTGGTCATGCACGATGCTTTCGGCATCACAGGCGGACACATCCCAAAGTTCGCCAAGAACTTTC
TGGCTGAGACCGGCGATATCAGGGCTGCTGTGCGCCAGTACATGGCTGAGGTGGAGTCCGGAGTGTACCC
AGGAGAGGAGCACAGCTTTCACTCTAGAGGAGGTTCTGGTGGAACCGGTGGAAGTGGAGGGACAGGAGGT
TCAGGTGGTACTGGTGGCTCTGGAGGAACAGGAGGCTCCGGAGGTACAGGAGGGTCAGGAGGGACTGGAG
GCTCTGGAGGTACTGGCGGTTCAGGAGGTACCATG
[1050 nt withheld, positions 946-1995]
CCCGGGAACGTCTATATCAAGGCCGACGAGCAGAAGAACGGCATCAAGGCGTACTTCAAGATCCGCCACA
ACATCGAGGGCGGCGGCGTGCAGCTCGCCTACCACTACCAGCAGAACACCCCCATCGGCGACGGCCCCGT
GCTGCTGCCCGACAACCACTACCTGAGCGTGCAGTCCATGCTTTCGAAAGACCCCAACGAGAAGCGCGAT
CACATGGTCCTGCTGGAGTTCGTGACCGCCGCCGGGATCACTCTCGGCATGGACGAGCTGTACAAGGGCG
GTACCGGAGGGAGCGAATCCATGGTGAGCAAGGGCGAGGAGCTGTTCACCGGGGTGGTGCCCATCCAGGT
CGAGCTGGACGGCGACGTAAACGGCCACAAGTTCAGCGTGTCCGGCGAGGGTGAGGGCGATGCCACCTAC
GGCAAGCTGACCCTGAAGTTCATCTGCACCACCGGCAAGCTGCCCGTGCCCTGGCCCACCCTCGTGACCA
CCCTGACCTACGGCGTGCAGTGCTTCAGCCGCTACCCCGACCACATGAAGCAGCACGACTTCTTCAAGTC
CGCCATGCCCGAAGGCTACATCCAGGAGCGCACCATCTTCTTCAAGGGCGACGGCAACTACAAGACCCGC
GCCGAGGTGAAGTTCGAGGGCGACACCCTGGTGAACCGCATCGAGCTGAAGGGCATCGACTTCAAGGAGG
ACGGCAACATCCTGGGGCACAAGCTGGAGTACAACACCGCCCCCCCCGCATGCAAGGGCCGGCGGCGACG
CGGGGCCATCAGCGCTGAGGTCTACACCGAGGAGGATGCCGCGTCCTAT
[387 nt withheld, positions 2815-3201]
CGGAAGATGGGATCCGGTTACCCATACGACGTTCCAGACTACGCTGGAGGTTCTGGAGGTTCTGGTGGTA
CTGGTGGTTCTGGAGGATCTGGTGGTACAGGAGGTAGCGGAGGTTCTGGTGGAACCGGAAGCAGAGTGTA
CGAGTCTGAGAAACTGGCTAGAGAGGCAGACAAGCTGGCTCAGAAGAGCGAGGATATGGCTAGAGAGGCA
GATAAGCAGGCCAGGAGGGCTGAGGAAAGACCTGACAGAGAAGAGATTGCTAGGCTCGCTGCCATCATTG
CTAGGATGGTGGCTCTCAACTCCAGAATCGCAATGCTCATGGCACGCATGATCATGCTGAACTCTCAAGA
GAGCTAA
